Addgene plasmid #161362: pDONR221-SLC6A6_STOP
Purpose: Gateway entry clone with codon-optimized ORF sequence for subcloning into custom expression vectors. Contains a STOP codon at the end of the codon-optimized ORF sequence.
Depositing lab: RESOLUTE Consortium & Giulio Superti-Furga. Depositing organization: CeMM Research Center for Molecular Medicine. Publication: The RESOLUTE consortium: unlocking SLC transporters for drug discovery. Superti-Furga G, Lackner D, Wiedmer T, Ingles-Prieto A, Barbosa B, Girardi E, Goldmann U, Gurtl B, Klavins K, Klimek C, Lindinger S, Lineiro-Retes E, Muller AC, Onstein S, Redinger G, Reil D, Sedlyarov V, Wolf G, Crawford M, Everley R, ... Steppan CM. Nat Rev Drug Discov. 2020 Jul;19(7):429-430. doi: 10.1038/d41573-020-00056-6. PubMed 32265506.
Backbone
  Vector backbone: pDONR221
  Backbone manufacturer: ThermoFisher Scientific
  Backbone size w/o insert (bp): 2550
  Vector type: Mammalian Expression
Growth in bacteria
  Bacterial resistance: Kanamycin, 50 μg/mL
  Growth temperature: 37°C
  Growth strain: NEB Stable
  Copy number: High Copy
Gene/Insert
  Gene/Insert name: SLC6A6 (alt name: TAUT)
  Species: H. sapiens (human)
  Insert size (bp): 1863
  Entrez Gene: SLC6A6 (a.k.a. TAUT)
  Cloning method: Gateway Cloning
  Sequencing primers: 5′ M13-fwd; 3′ M13-rev
Terms and licenses: Academic/Nonprofit Terms; Industry Terms
Depositor comments: This plasmid contains a STOP codon at the end of the codon-optimized ORF. For the version of this plasmid that does not contain a STOP codon, please see Addgene plasmid 132196 For more information on the full Resolute plasmid collection, please see www.addgene.org/depositor-collections/re-solute/. Please provide your feedback on this plasmid to the RESOLUTE consortium by filling out their RESOLUTE repository feedback form: https://forms.office.com/Pages/ResponsePage.aspx?id=0e05yklzmkS7rjFGQL4N7z4feCLQvEJAmVcOCM_u885UN1JJRko0Ukg4TVQwNTZLOUxPQVJWT1NHUCQlQCN0PWcu
How to cite: pDONR221-SLC6A6_STOP was a gift from RESOLUTE Consortium & Giulio Superti-Furga (Addgene plasmid # 161362 ; http://n2t.net/addgene:161362 ; RRID:Addgene_161362)
