[The description below was written by a language model from this plasmid's Addgene catalogue record and pLannotate feature annotations shown in this document.]
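Description:
pDONR221-SLC6A6_STOP is a Gateway entry clone built on the pDONR221 backbone, carrying a codon-optimized open reading frame for human SLC6A6 (also known as TAUT), the sodium- and chloride-dependent transporter for taurine and beta-alanine. The sequenced plasmid is about 4.4 kb. It is maintained in E. coli through a high-copy ColE1/pUC-type origin of replication and selected with kanamycin via an aminoglycoside phosphotransferase gene. Although the catalogue lists the vector type as mammalian expression, the annotated features show no eukaryotic promoter or polyadenylation signal upstream or downstream of the insert, so the plasmid itself serves as a shuttle for the ORF rather than as an expression vector.

The SLC6A6 coding sequence, roughly 1.86 kb, sits between attL1 and attL2 sites, which allow directional transfer into any attR-containing destination vector through an LR Clonase recombination reaction. This version retains a stop codon at the end of the ORF, so it suits native, untagged expression or N-terminal fusions supplied by the destination vector. C-terminal tagging is not possible with it, and a companion clone lacking the stop codon exists for that purpose. Backbone elements include rrnB T1 and T2 transcription terminators upstream of attL1, which insulate the insert from read-through transcription in bacteria, and a T7 promoter beyond attL2 oriented back towards the insert. Short lacI and lacZα fragments are also annotated and are non-functional backbone remnants. M13 forward and reverse primer sites flank the cassette for sequence verification. The clone belongs to a consortium-wide collection of solute carrier ORFs intended for subcloning into custom expression vectors for transporter research and drug discovery.
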