Features (pLannotate 1.2.2; 10 found; start..end, strand, type, name):
      1..100     +  protein_bind   attL1: mutant version of attL; recombination site for the Gateway® LR reaction LR Clonase™
    106..1965    +  CDS            SLC6A6: SC6A6_HUMAN - Experimental evidence at protein level: Swiss-Prot protein existence level 1. Sodium-dependent taurine and beta-alanine transporter. Chloride ions are necessary for optimal uptake. From Homo sapiens (Human).
   1970..2069    -  protein_bind   attL2: mutant version of attL; recombination site for the Gateway® LR reaction LR Clonase™
   2087..2105    -  promoter       T7 promoter: promoter for bacteriophage T7 RNA polymerase
   2239..3048    +  CDS            KanR: aminoglycoside phosphotransferase; aph(3')-Ia; confers resistance to kanamycin in bacteria or G418 (Geneticin®) in eukaryotes
   3195..3783    +  rep_origin     ori: high-copy-number ColE1/pMB1/pBR322/pUC origin of replication
   3966..4058    +  CDS            lacI (fragment): lac repressor; lacI; The lac repressor binds to the lac operator to inhibit transcription in E. coli. This inhibition can be relieved by adding lactose or isopropyl-β-D-thiogalactopyranoside (IPTG).
   4113..4140    -  terminator     rrnB T2 terminator: transcription terminator T2 from the E. coli rrnB gene
   4272..4315    +  terminator     rrnB T1 terminator: Escherichia coli rrnB; transcription terminator T1 from the E. coli rrnB gene
   4362..4398    -  CDS            lacZα (fragment): LacZα fragment of β-galactosidase; lacZ fragment
>Addgene plasmid #161362 | pDONR221-SLC6A6_STOP | addgene full sequence | sequence record 400988 | Addgene NGS Result
CAAATAATGATTTTATTTTGACTGATAGTGACCTGTTCGTTGCAACACATTGATGAGCAATGCTTTTTTA
TAATGCCAACTTTGTACAAAAAAGCAGGCTCCACCATGGCCACCAAGGAGAAGCTGCAGTGCCTGAAGGA
CTTCCACAAGGATATCCTGAAGCCAAGCCCTGGCAAGTCCCCTGGAACAAGGCCAGAGGACGAGGCAGAG
GGCAAGCCACCTCAGAGAGAGAAGTGGAGCTCCAAGATCGATTTTGTGCTGTCCGTGGCAGGAGGATTCG
TGGGACTGGGCAACGTGTGGCGGTTTCCCTACCTGTGCTATAAGAATGGCGGCGGCGCCTTCCTGATCCC
ATACTTCATCTTTCTGTTCGGCAGCGGCCTGCCCGTGTTCTTTCTGGAGATCATCATCGGCCAGTATACC
AGCGAGGGCGGCATCACATGCTGGGAGAAGATCTGTCCTCTGTTCTCCGGCATCGGCTACGCCTCTGTGG
TCATCGTGAGCCTGCTGAACGTGTACTATATCGTGATCCTGGCCTGGGCCACCTACTATCTGTTTCAGTC
TTTCCAGAAGGAGCTGCCTTGGGCCCACTGCAACCACAGCTGGAATACCCCACACTGTATGGAGGACACA
ATGCGGAAGAACAAGAGCGTGTGGATCACCATCTCTAGCACCAACTTCACCTCCCCCGTGATCGAGTTCT
GGGAGAGAAATGTGCTGAGCCTGTCCCCAGGAATCGACCACCCTGGCTCTCTGAAGTGGGATCTGGCCCT
GTGCCTGCTGCTGGTGTGGCTGGTGTGCTTCTTTTGTATCTGGAAGGGCGTGCGGAGCACCGGCAAGGTG
GTGTACTTTACCGCCACATTTCCTTTCGCCATGCTGCTGGTGCTGCTGGTGAGGGGACTGACACTGCCAG
GAGCAGGAGCAGGCATCAAGTTCTACCTGTATCCAGATATCACCAGGCTGGAGGACCCACAAGTGTGGAT
CGATGCCGGCACACAGATCTTCTTTAGCTACGCCATCTGTCTGGGCGCCATGACCTCCCTGGGCTCTTAC
AACAAGTACAAGTACAACTCCTACAGGGACTGCATGCTGCTGGGCTGTCTGAACAGCGGCACCAGCTTCG
TGAGCGGCTTTGCCATCTTCTCCATCCTGGGCTTCATGGCACAGGAGCAGGGAGTGGACATCGCAGATGT
GGCAGAGTCTGGACCTGGACTGGCCTTTATCGCCTACCCAAAGGCCGTGACCATGATGCCTCTGCCAACA
TTCTGGTCCATCCTGTTCTTTATCATGCTGCTGCTGCTGGGCCTGGACTCTCAGTTTGTGGAGGTGGAGG
GCCAGATCACCTCCCTGGTGGATCTGTACCCATCTTTCCTGAGGAAGGGCTATCGGAGAGAGATCTTTAT
CGCCTTCGTGTGCTCTATCAGCTACCTGCTGGGCCTGACCATGGTGACAGAGGGCGGCATGTACGTGTTC
CAGCTGTTCGATTACTATGCAGCATCCGGCGTGTGCCTGCTGTGGGTGGCCTTCTTTGAGTGTTTTGTGA
TCGCCTGGATCTACGGCGGCGACAACCTGTATGATGGCATCGAGGACATGATCGGATACAGGCCAGGACC
TTGGATGAAGTATTCTTGGGCCGTGATCACCCCTGTGCTGTGCGTGGGCTGTTTTATCTTCAGCCTGGTG
AAGTACGTGCCCCTGACCTATAACAAGACATACGTGTATCCTAATTGGGCAATCGGACTGGGATGGTCCC
TGGCCCTGTCCTCTATGCTGTGCGTGCCCCTGGTCATCGTGATCAGGCTGTGCCAGACCGAGGGACCTTT
CCTGGTGCGCGTGAAGTACCTGCTGACACCAAGGGAGCCCAATAGATGGGCAGTGGAGAGGGAGGGAGCA
ACCCCATATAACAGCAGAACAGTGATGAATGGCGCCCTGGTGAAGCCCACCCACATCATCGTGGAGACAA
TGATGTAAGACCCAGCTTTCTTGTACAAAGTTGGCATTATAAGAAAGCATTGCTTATCAATTTGTTGCAA
CGAACAGGTCACTATCAGTCAAAATAAAATCATTATTTGCCATCCAGCTGATATCCCCTATAGTGAGTCG
TATTACATGGTCATAGCTGTTTCCTGGCAGCTCTGGCCCGTGTCTCAAAATCTCTGATGTTACATTGCAC
AAGATAAAAATATATCATCATGAACAATAAAACTGTCTGCTTACATAAACAGTAATACAAGGGGTGTTAT
GAGCCATATTCAACGGGAAACGTCGAGGCCGCGATTAAATTCCAACATGGATGCTGATTTATATGGGTAT
AAATGGGCTCGCGATAATGTCGGGCAATCAGGTGCGACAATCTATCGCTTGTATGGGAAGCCCGATGCGC
CAGAGTTGTTTCTGAAACATGGCAAAGGTAGCGTTGCCAATGATGTTACAGATGAGATGGTCAGACTAAA
CTGGCTGACGGAATTTATGCCTCTTCCGACCATCAAGCATTTTATCCGTACTCCTGATGATGCATGGTTA
CTCACCACTGCGATCCCCGGAAAAACAGCATTCCAGGTATTAGAAGAATATCCTGATTCAGGTGAAAATA
TTGTTGATGCGCTGGCAGTGTTCCTGCGCCGGTTGCATTCGATTCCTGTTTGTAATTGTCCTTTTAACAG
CGATCGCGTATTTCGTCTCGCTCAGGCGCAATCACGAATGAATAACGGTTTGGTTGATGCGAGTGATTTT
GATGACGAGCGTAATGGCTGGCCTGTTGAACAAGTCTGGAAAGAAATGCATAAACTTTTGCCATTCTCAC
CGGATTCAGTCGTCACTCATGGTGATTTCTCACTTGATAACCTTATTTTTGACGAGGGGAAATTAATAGG
TTGTATTGATGTTGGACGAGTCGGAATCGCAGACCGATACCAGGATCTTGCCATCCTATGGAACTGCCTC
GGTGAGTTTTCTCCTTCATTACAGAAACGGCTTTTTCAAAAATATGGTATTGATAATCCTGATATGAATA
AATTGCAGTTTCATTTGATGCTCGATGAGTTTTTCTAATCAGAATTGGTTAATTGGTTGTAACACTGGCA
GAGCATTACGCTGACTTGACGGGACGGCGCAAGCTCATGACCAAAATCCCTTAACGTGAGTTACGCGTCG
TTCCACTGAGCGTCAGACCCCGTAGAAAAGATCAAAGGATCTTCTTGAGATCCTTTTTTTCTGCGCGTAA
TCTGCTGCTTGCAAACAAAAAAACCACCGCTACCAGCGGTGGTTTGTTTGCCGGATCAAGAGCTACCAAC
TCTTTTTCCGAAGGTAACTGGCTTCAGCAGAGCGCAGATACCAAATACTGTTCTTCTAGTGTAGCCGTAG
TTAGGCCACCACTTCAAGAACTCTGTAGCACCGCCTACATACCTCGCTCTGCTAATCCTGTTACCAGTGG
CTGCTGCCAGTGGCGATAAGTCGTGTCTTACCGGGTTGGACTCAAGACGATAGTTACCGGATAAGGCGCA
GCGGTCGGGCTGAACGGGGGGTTCGTGCACACAGCCCAGCTTGGAGCGAACGACCTACACCGAACTGAGA
TACCTACAGCGTGAGCTATGAGAAAGCGCCACGCTTCCCGAAGGGAGAAAGGCGGACAGGTATCCGGTAA
GCGGCAGGGTCGGAACAGGAGAGCGCACGAGGGAGCTTCCAGGGGGAAACGCCTGGTATCTTTATAGTCC
TGTCGGGTTTCGCCACCTCTGACTTGAGCGTCGATTTTTGTGATGCTCGTCAGGGGGGCGGAGCCTATGG
AAAAACGCCAGCAACGCGGCCTTTTTACGGTTCCTGGCCTTTTGCTGGCCTTTTGCTCACATGTTCTTTC
CTGCGTTATCCCCTGATTCTGTGGATAACCGTATTACCGCCTTTGAGTGAGCTGATACCGCTCGCCGCAG
CCGAACGACCGAGCGCAGCGAGTCAGTGAGCGAGGAAGCGGAAGAGCGCCCAATACGCAAACCGCCTCTC
CCCGCGCGTTGGCCGATTCATTAATGCAGCTGGCACGACAGGTTTCCCGACTGGAAAGCGGGCAGTGAGC
GCAACGCAATTAATACGCGTACCGCTAGCCAGGAAGAGTTTGTAGAAACGCAAAAAGGCCATCCGTCAGG
ATGGCCTTCTGCTTAGTTTGATGCCTGGCAGTTTATGGCGGGCGTCCTGCCCGCCACCCTCCGGGCCGTT
GCTTCACAACGTTCAAATCCGCTCCCGGCGGATTTGTCCTACTCAGGAGAGCGTTCACCGACAAACAACA
GATAAAACGAAAGGCCCAGTCTTCCGACTGAGCCTTTCGTTTTATTTGATGCCTGGCAGTTCCCTACTCT
CGCGTTAACGCTAGCATGGATGTTTTCCCAGTCACGACGTTGTAAAACGACGGCCAGTCTTAAGCTCGGG
CCC
