>Addgene plasmid #161362 | pDONR221-SLC6A6_STOP | depositor partial sequence | sequence record 312659 | Codon-optimized ORF of SLC6A6
ATGGCCACCAAGGAGAAGCTGCAGTGCCTGAAGGACTTCCACAAGGATATCCTGAAGCCAAGCCCTGGCA
AGTCCCCTGGAACAAGGCCAGAGGACGAGGCAGAGGGCAAGCCACCTCAGAGAGAGAAGTGGAGCTCCAA
GATCGATTTTGTGCTGTCCGTGGCAGGAGGATTCGTGGGACTGGGCAACGTGTGGCGGTTTCCCTACCTG
TGCTATAAGAATGGCGGCGGCGCCTTCCTGATCCCATACTTCATCTTTCTGTTCGGCAGCGGCCTGCCCG
TGTTCTTTCTGGAGATCATCATCGGCCAGTATACCAGCGAGGGCGGCATCACATGCTGGGAGAAGATCTG
TCCTCTGTTCTCCGGCATCGGCTACGCCTCTGTGGTCATCGTGAGCCTGCTGAACGTGTACTATATCGTG
ATCCTGGCCTGGGCCACCTACTATCTGTTTCAGTCTTTCCAGAAGGAGCTGCCTTGGGCCCACTGCAACC
ACAGCTGGAATACCCCACACTGTATGGAGGACACAATGCGGAAGAACAAGAGCGTGTGGATCACCATCTC
TAGCACCAACTTCACCTCCCCCGTGATCGAGTTCTGGGAGAGAAATGTGCTGAGCCTGTCCCCAGGAATC
GACCACCCTGGCTCTCTGAAGTGGGATCTGGCCCTGTGCCTGCTGCTGGTGTGGCTGGTGTGCTTCTTTT
GTATCTGGAAGGGCGTGCGGAGCACCGGCAAGGTGGTGTACTTTACCGCCACATTTCCTTTCGCCATGCT
GCTGGTGCTGCTGGTGAGGGGACTGACACTGCCAGGAGCAGGAGCAGGCATCAAGTTCTACCTGTATCCA
GATATCACCAGGCTGGAGGACCCACAAGTGTGGATCGATGCCGGCACACAGATCTTCTTTAGCTACGCCA
TCTGTCTGGGCGCCATGACCTCCCTGGGCTCTTACAACAAGTACAAGTACAACTCCTACAGGGACTGCAT
GCTGCTGGGCTGTCTGAACAGCGGCACCAGCTTCGTGAGCGGCTTTGCCATCTTCTCCATCCTGGGCTTC
ATGGCACAGGAGCAGGGAGTGGACATCGCAGATGTGGCAGAGTCTGGACCTGGACTGGCCTTTATCGCCT
ACCCAAAGGCCGTGACCATGATGCCTCTGCCAACATTCTGGTCCATCCTGTTCTTTATCATGCTGCTGCT
GCTGGGCCTGGACTCTCAGTTTGTGGAGGTGGAGGGCCAGATCACCTCCCTGGTGGATCTGTACCCATCT
TTCCTGAGGAAGGGCTATCGGAGAGAGATCTTTATCGCCTTCGTGTGCTCTATCAGCTACCTGCTGGGCC
TGACCATGGTGACAGAGGGCGGCATGTACGTGTTCCAGCTGTTCGATTACTATGCAGCATCCGGCGTGTG
CCTGCTGTGGGTGGCCTTCTTTGAGTGTTTTGTGATCGCCTGGATCTACGGCGGCGACAACCTGTATGAT
GGCATCGAGGACATGATCGGATACAGGCCAGGACCTTGGATGAAGTATTCTTGGGCCGTGATCACCCCTG
TGCTGTGCGTGGGCTGTTTTATCTTCAGCCTGGTGAAGTACGTGCCCCTGACCTATAACAAGACATACGT
GTATCCTAATTGGGCAATCGGACTGGGATGGTCCCTGGCCCTGTCCTCTATGCTGTGCGTGCCCCTGGTC
ATCGTGATCAGGCTGTGCCAGACCGAGGGACCTTTCCTGGTGCGCGTGAAGTACCTGCTGACACCAAGGG
AGCCCAATAGATGGGCAGTGGAGAGGGAGGGAGCAACCCCATATAACAGCAGAACAGTGATGAATGGCGC
CCTGGTGAAGCCCACCCACATCATCGTGGAGACAATGATGTAA
